Addgene plasmid #13361: pMXs-Sall4
Depositing lab: Shinya Yamanaka. Depositing organization: Kyoto University, Center for iPS Cell Research and Application. Publication: Induction of pluripotent stem cells from mouse embryonic and adult fibroblast cultures by defined factors. Takahashi K, Yamanaka S. Cell. 2006 Aug 25. 126(4):663-76. 10.1016/j.cell.2006.07.024 PubMed 16904174.
Backbone
  Vector backbone: pMXs
  Backbone size w/o insert (bp): 4600
  Vector type: Mammalian Expression, Retroviral
Growth in bacteria
  Bacterial resistance: Ampicillin, 100 μg/mL
  Growth temperature: 37°C
  Growth strain: DH5alpha
  Copy number: High Copy
Gene/Insert
  Gene/Insert name: sal-like 4 (Drosophila) (alt name: Sall4)
  Species: M. musculus (mouse)
  Insert size (bp): 3204
  Mutation: *(see below)
  Entrez Gene: Sall4 (a.k.a. 5730441M18Rik, C330011P20Rik, Tex20)
  Cloning method: Restriction Enzyme
  Sequencing primers: 5′ pMX-S1811
Resource information
  A portion of this plasmid was derived from a plasmid made by: pMXs is from Dr. Toshio Kitamura of the University of Tokyo, the Institute of Medical Science. If you use this plasmid in a paper, please cite: Retrovirus-mediated gene transfer and expression cloning: powerful tools in functional genomics. Exp Hematol. 2003 Nov;31(11):1007-14. Kitamura T, Koshino Y, Shibata F, Oki T, Nakajima H, Nosaka T, Kumagai H.
Terms and licenses: Academic/Nonprofit Terms; Industry Terms: Not Available to Industry
Depositor comments: The sequence of primer pMX-S1811 is GAC GGC ATC GCA GCT TGG ATA CAC. *Note: Addgene's quality control sequencing finds an A950V amino acid residue substitution. The affect of this residue change is not known.
How to cite: pMXs-Sall4 was a gift from Shinya Yamanaka (Addgene plasmid # 13361 ; http://n2t.net/addgene:13361 ; RRID:Addgene_13361)
