[The description below was written by a language model from this plasmid's Addgene catalogue record and pLannotate feature annotations shown in this document.]
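Description:
pMXs-Sall4 is a Moloney murine leukemia virus (MMLV)-based retroviral expression plasmid built on the pMXs backbone and carrying the mouse Sall4 (sal-like 4) coding sequence, an insert of about 3.2 kb in a sequenced plasmid of roughly 8 kb. In bacteria it is maintained as a high-copy plasmid through a ColE1/pUC-type origin and selected with ampicillin via the β-lactamase gene and its native promoter. A short lacI fragment near the origin appears to be a non-functional cloning remnant.

The retroviral cassette lies on the reverse strand of the sequenced record. It runs from a 5′ MMLV LTR through the packaging signal (Ψ, with a fragment also matching the MESV packaging signal), a truncated gag lacking its start codon, and a pol-derived segment containing the splice acceptor. The Sall4 open reading frame follows, and the cassette ends in the 3′ LTR region. No internal promoter is annotated, so expression presumably depends on the 5′ LTR, as is usual for this vector family. The extended Ψ/gag region supports efficient packaging of the genomic RNA when gag, pol and env are supplied in trans by a packaging cell line. No mammalian selection marker or reporter is annotated. The insert is flanked by attB1 and attB2 sites, which suggests Gateway recombination, although the catalogue lists restriction enzyme cloning. Part of the 3′ LTR is labelled as a ΔU3 fragment, but it adjoins a further LTR annotation, so the record does not establish a self-inactivating design.

Repository quality-control sequencing found an A950V substitution in Sall4, with unknown functional effect. The plasmid comes from the work that first induced pluripotent stem cells from mouse fibroblasts using defined factors, and it is suited to stable retroviral delivery of Sall4 into dividing mammalian cells.
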