Features (pLannotate 1.2.2; 14 found; start..end, strand, type, name):
      1..470     -  LTR            LTR: long terminal repeat from Moloney murine leukemia virus
    471..592     -  LTR            3' LTR (ΔU3) (fragment): self-inactivating 3' long terminal repeat (LTR) from Moloney murine leukemia virus
    787..811     +  protein_bind   attB2: mutant version of attB; recombination site for the Gateway® BP reaction BP Clonase™
    831..4031    -  CDS            Sall4: SALL4_MOUSE - Experimental evidence at protein level: Swiss-Prot protein existence level 1. Transcription factor with a key role in the maintenance and self-renewal of embryonic and hematopoietic stem cells. From Mus musculus (Mouse).
   4052..4076    -  protein_bind   attB1: mutant version of attB; recombination site for the Gateway® BP reaction BP Clonase™
   4127..4501    -  misc_feature   pol region: Moloney murine leukemia virus (MMLV) pol region containing the splice acceptor site
   4511..4927    -  CDS            gag (truncated): truncated Moloney murine leukemia virus (MMLV) gag gene lacking the start codon
   5004..5092    -  misc_feature   MESV Ψ (fragment): packaging signal of murine embryonic stem cell virus
   5144..5343    -  misc_feature   MMLV Ψ: packaging signal of Moloney murine leukemia virus (MMLV)
   5406..5999    -  LTR            LTR: long terminal repeat from Moloney murine leukemia virus
   6029..6133    +  promoter       AmpR promoter: bla
   6134..6994    +  CDS            AmpR: β-lactamase; bla; confers resistance to ampicillin, carbenicillin, and related antibiotics
   7158..7746    +  rep_origin     ori: high-copy-number ColE1/pMB1/pBR322/pUC origin of replication
   7929..7981    +  CDS            lacI (fragment): lac repressor; lacI; The lac repressor binds to the lac operator to inhibit transcription in E. coli. This inhibition can be relieved by adding lactose or isopropyl-β-D-thiogalactopyranoside (IPTG).
>Addgene plasmid #13361 | pMXs-Sall4 | addgene full sequence | sequence record 222738 | Addgene NGS Result
TGAAAGACCCCCGCTGACGGGTAGTCAATCACTCAGAGGAGACCCTCCCAAGGAACAGCGAGACCACAAG
TCGGATGCAACTGCAAGAGGGTTTATTGGATACACGGGTACCCGGGCGACTCAGTCAATCGGAGGACTGG
CGCCCCGAGTGAGGGGTTGTGGGCTCTTTTATTGAGCTCGGGGAGCAGAAGCGCGCGAACAGAAGCGAGA
AGCGAACTGATTGGTTAGTTCAAATAAGGCACAGGGTCATTTCAGGTCCTTGGGGCACCCTGGAAACATC
TGATGGTTCTCTAGAAACTGCTGAGGGCTGGACCGCATCTGGGGACCATCTGTTCTTGGCCCTGAGCCGG
GGCAGGAACTGCTTACCACAGATATCCTGTTTGGCCCATATTCAGCTGTTCCATCTGTTCTTGGCCCTGA
GCCGGGGCAGGAACTGCTTACCACAGATATCCTGTTTGGCCCATATTCAGCTGTTCCATCTGTTCCTGAC
CTTGATCTGAACTTCTCTATTCTCAGTTATGTATTTTTCCATGCCTTGCAAAATGGCGTTACTTAAGCTA
GCTTGCCAAACCTACAGGTGGGGTCTTTCATTCCCCCCTTTTTCTGGAGACTAAATAAAATCTTTTATTT
TATCGTCGACCACTGTGCTGGCGGCCGCTCGAGTTTAAATAGTACATAATGGATTTCCTTACGCGAAATA
CGGGCAGACATGGCCTGCCCGGTTATTATTATTTTTGACACCAGACCAACTGGTAATGGTAGCGACCGGC
GCTCAGCTGGAATATCACCACTTTGTACAAGAAAGCTGGGTCGGCGCGCCCACCCTTTTAGCTGACAGCA
ATCTTATTTTCCTCCAGGAAGTGAGGGAACTGGTGTTTGGCCATGCCGTCGGGAACAGCGAGCTTTTCTC
CGTTCCCGCTCATGGGCATGCTCACACCGGTCTGAGAGCCGTCAAGCTTGGAAATCGTGCCATTGCTCAC
CACAGAGCTGGCCCCCAGCGACACAGGCAGCGTGGGGATGCCTCCGCTCTGGATCACGGAGATCTCGTTG
GTCTTCATGGCCAGACCCCCATTCAGGACGCTGGTGTACTGGTTCCAGGAGGCGGGGTCCACACTCACCG
CGGGGGACAGGAGCTCCTTGGAAAACACCTCGGGCGCTCTCTTTCCCTCAGCACTCAGCGCGACCATGGG
GTTCTCTATGGCCAGCTTCCTTCCCCGGCGGGCGGAGTTATTGTTGGCCCCATGAGTCATGTAGTGTACC
TTCAGGTTGCCTTTCGTGGTGAAGGCCCGCCCGCATATGTTACACACGAAAGGCTTCTCTCCCGTGTGTG
TTCGCTCGTGGATCTGCAGGGCACTGGCAGACGAGAAGTTCTTTCCACACCGTGTGCAGCAGTGCTGCTT
GGCCTGGCGGCGTGGCTGCGGCTGCGATGCTAGCAAAGGCGGCATACCCGAGGGCATGCTGGGGGGTCCC
ACAAAGGTGCCAGGCACTTCAACTTTGACAAAGGTGGGCTGTGCTCGGATAAATGTTGGAGGGAGGCTGG
TACGACCTTCGGTGTCAACGCGGCAGCTCTCCACGCCCTCGGCCTTGTGACCCTCGGGAGACCGGGACTT
GACACTTCCGGCTTGGCTATTGGCGGGTGACACTGCCTGGTAGCACATGGTCTCCGTGGCATCTGGGCTT
CGGCTCTGACACTCCTGGTCACCCACGAGCAAGGAAGAGTCATTGGCTGGACCAGTGTCACCGCCCTCCA
GGGAGCTGTTTTCTCGACTGCTCTGCCTCTGCAGGGCCAGCGCCGGAAGAGCCCCTTTCCCCTGCGTATC
CAGGGAGGCCAACACAGAGAAGCCCAGAGAGGGCGATGCCAGGTGGGCACTGGGAACCGGCAGAGAGACA
GTTGAGGGGCCACTGGGAACATCCTGAGAACAGACCTCCTCGGCTTCCATCCCTTCTGCTGCGTCGTCCT
GGCAGACCCCGCTGGCACTGCCATTCTCACTGACGGCCACGGGCTCGGGAGCCGTGAAGTCACAGGGACT
CTCTGGCAGAGGGGTGTTGGGGATCTGGCCACCCATGTGCATCCGGATATGCTGCTGTAACATGACGGCG
TTGGTGAATTTCTTCTGGCAGATGGGGCACGAATGTTGGGTCTTTACGGTCGTGTTGGTTCGGTGAACCC
CAAGGTGTGTCTTCAGGTTGCCTTTGGTGGAGAAGGCCCGGCCACAGATCTTGCACTGGAATGGTCTCTC
CCCTGTGTGGGTACGGTAATGCATCTTCAGGGAACTCTGACAGCTGAGGACCCGATGACAAATGAGACAC
TCGTTGGGGTCAGTAGTGGCCTTGTCTATGTTCTCCACTAGTTGCTGCAATTTCAGGGTCTCGGACCCTG
ACTCTGGGGCCCCAGTGCCCTGGAAGCCCCCAGCCTTTGGGGGATTATGTATCATCCCCACCCCAAGGAG
TGGAAGGCCCGCCTCACTTTCTGGAGAAGGCCCTGGCTGCATGTCATTGGGCAAGGAGCCACCCATGAGG
TCCCTGGAATTAGGCCCTGACGTGAGCTTTTGAGGCAGCCCTAGAGAAGGGGTTCCCGTGACCGGGACAG
GCTCGGCGTCTACAGAGAGACTCGATTCATCGGCAGGGACGGGGACAGGGAGTGCATAGTGAGAAGCGGC
ACTCACTGCCCCTTTGTCCTGGAATTCGGCCAACAGCTGGGGGTTTGCCTTCACCTCAGGGTGTCGTTGT
AAGTGGACCTTGAGATTGCCCTTGGTGGTGAAGCGGTGACCACAGATAGGGCACACGTAAGGTCTCTCTC
CGGTGTGGGAGCGAAGGTGAATCTGAAGGGAGCTATCTGTCCCGAAAACCTTGGGACAGTACCTACACTT
GTGCTTACCGAGGACGACTTCGTCCTTGGCCTTGACATCTAACACCGAGGCAGAGGCGGAGAGGTTCTGG
GGTTTCCCCTTTCCTTTCTTGGACTGGTCGAGCGTCACAGCGGAGAAGGGACTCTGCAGGAGCACAGAGC
CCGGAGTCTGAGGTAGCAGGGCACTGGGAAGGCGAGACACGAAGTTGGGGAGAACCCGTGTCCCGTCAGG
CTTCAAGGTGAAGGACGTTAACCCCGAGGACAACGGGCTGGCTGCGGAGGGGACGCTGGCATGAGGTAGC
TTGGCTTGTTTCAAGGCATCGAGCGACAGAGCTGGGTTTGAGGCTTTCTGGCTGAGCAGGGCCACGGCAG
CCGACACCTGCTGGGACACGGACACTTGCTGAGACACATGGCTGCTTAAGGCCTTCAGCGTGTCGGCCCC
CGCCACTCCAGAGTGGAGCGCGTGCGCTGCCCACATGTTCACCTGGACGCGAATCTGTTCCGTAAGCTGG
ATTTGCTGGAGTTGCTGCTGCTGCAGGCACAGGATCTGCTCCAGGACCCAAGGGATGCCTTGGGCAGCAG
GCATGGGCGCCATGGGTGCCTCTGCACCCCGTTGGTTCACGGCCACCTTGGTGCCGCGGAGCGCCTGCAG
AGTCACATTGGTGTTGGCTACTTTGCCTTTGGGTAAATAGCTTATGTCCTGGGGTGTGGATGGCTGGGTA
GCCTCTGTCTTCAAGTACAGGATGGAGTCCGTGCCCAGCTTCTTCAAGTCCCCCGAGCTGCTGCCGTTCT
CCTGGAGACTGTCTTTATTGCTTGGGCTGCCCAGCTGGTGGCTCAGGGCAGCTCTGGAAAAGTCCTCTGA
AGGCACTGGCCCCTCGCTGTCATTCATGATGAGGACAGGAGGGGTTTTAGTGCAACTTTTCTTGTGTTCC
ATGAATTCAGAGAGACTAAAGAACTCGGCACAGCATTTGTTGCAGATGTGAGTGTCCTCCCGCCGGGGCC
GCTTCACCGGTATGGAGTCCTCTGAGGCTTCATCGCAGTTCCCAGGGGAGTTCACTGGAGCACCGGGTTC
CTCCGCCGCCAGCGCCTCGGCGAGGTCGGGGCTCGGTAGCTGCTGAGGCTGCTCGCCCTGGCCCTCCTCC
CAGTTGATGTGCTGGGGCTTCGCCTGCTTGCGCCTCGACATGGTGAAGGGGGCGGCCGCGGAGCCTGCTT
TTTTGTACAAACTTGTGATTTCCCGTACCACCACACTGGGATCCTTAATTAACTAGCTAGATCCGGCAGT
CTAGAGGATGGTCCACCCCCGGGGTCGGCAGCCTTCACGTGGGCGGCGTGTATCCAAGCTGCGATGCCGT
CTACTTTGAGGGCGGTGGGGGTGGTCAGCAGGACTGTGTAAGGTCCTTTCCAGCGAGGTTCTAGGTTCTT
AGTCTGGTGTCGGCGGACCCACACTGTGTCGCCGACTCGGTAAGGGTGAGGTACCACCGGTCGGTCCAGT
TGTTCTTGGTAGGCTGCCGCCAGAGGTCTCCAGACTTCGTGCTGGACTAAGTAGAGAGCCTGTAAGTGAG
CTTGGAGAGAGGGGCTGTTAGTAACTCTTGTCATGTCAGGGTCAGGGAAGTTTACAAGGGGCGGGGGTGC
CCCATATAAGATCTCATATGGCCATATGGGGGCGCCTAGAGAAGGAGTGAGGGCTGGATAAAGGGAGGAT
CGAGGCGGGGTCGAACGAGGAGGTTCAAGGGGGAGAGACGGGGCGGATGGAGGAAGAGGAGGCGGAGGCT
TAGGGTGTACAAAGGGCTTGACCCAGGGAGGGGGGTCAAAAGCCAAGGCTTCCCAGGTCACGATGTAGGG
GACCTGGTCTGGGTGTCCATGCGGGCCAGGTGAAAAGACCTTGATCTTAACCTGGGTGATGAGGTCTCGG
TTAAAGGTGCCGTCTCGCGGCCATCCGACGTTAAAGGTTGGCCATTCTGCAGAGCAGAAGGTAACCCAAC
GTCTCTTCTTGACATCTACCGACTGGTTGTGAGCGATCCGCTCGACATCTTTCCAGTGACCTAAGGTCAA
ACTTAAGGGAGTGGTAACAGTCTGGCCCTAATTTTCAGACAAATACAGAAACACAGTCAGACAGAGACAA
CACAGAACGATGCTGCAGCAGACAAGACGCGCGGCGCGGCTTCGGTCCCAAACCGAAAGCAAAAATTCAG
ACGGAGGCGGGAACTGTTTTAGGTTCTCGTCTCCTACCAGAACCACATATCCCTCCTATTAGGGGGGTGC
ACCAAAGAGTCCAAAACGATCGGGATTTTTGGACTCAGGTCGGGCCACAAAAACGGCCCCCGAAGTCCCT
GGGACGTCTCCCAGGGTTGCGGCCGGGTGTTCCGAACTCGTCAGTTCCACCACGGGTCCGCCAGATACAG
AGCTAGTTAGCTAACTAGTACCGACGCAGGCGCATAAAATCAGTCATAGACACTAGACAATCGGACAGAC
ACAGATAAGTTGCTGGCCAGCTTACCTCCCGGTGGTGGGTCGGTGGTCCCTGGGCAGGGGTCTCCCGATC
CCGGACGAGCCCCCAAATGAAAGACCCCCGCTGACGGGTAGTCAATCACTCAGAGGAGACCCTCCCAAGG
AACAGCGAGACCACAAGTCGGATGCAACTGCAAGAGGGTTTATTGGATACACGGGTACCCGGGCGACTCA
GTCAATCGGAGGACTGGCGCGCCGAGTGAGGGGTTGTGGGCTCTTTTATTGAGCTCGGGGAGCAGAAGCG
CGCGAACAGAAGCGAGAAGCGAACTGATTGGTTAGTTCAAATAAGGCACAGGGTCATTTCAGGTCCTTGG
GGCACCCTGGAAACATCTGATGGTTCTCTAGAAACTGCTGAGGGCTGGACCGCATCTGGGGACCATCTGT
TCTTGGCCCTGAGCCGGGGCAGGAACTGCTTACCACAGATATCCTGTTTGGCCCATATTCAGCTGTTCCA
TCTGTTCTTGGCCCTGAGCCGGGGCAGGAACTGCTTACCACAGATATCCTGTTTGGCCCATATTCAGCTG
TTCCATCTGTTCCTGACCTTGATCTGAACTTTTCTATTCTCAGTTATGTATTTTTCCATGCCTTGCAAAA
TGGCGTTACTTAAGCTAGCTTGCCAAACCTACAGGTGGGGTCTTTCATTATGCAGGTGGCACTTTTCGGG
GAAATGTGCGCGGAACCCCTATTTGTTTATTTTTCTAAATACATTCAAATATGTATCCGCTCATGAGACA
ATAACCCTGATAAATGCTTCAATAATATTGAAAAAGGAAGAGTATGAGTATTCAACATTTCCGTGTCGCC
CTTATTCCCTTTTTTGCGGCATTTTGCCTTCCTGTTTTTGCTCACCCAGAAACGCTGGTGAAAGTAAAAG
ATGCTGAAGATCAGTTGGGTGCACGAGTGGGTTACATCGAACTGGATCTCAACAGCGGTAAGATCCTTGA
GAGTTTTCGCCCCGAAGAACGTTTTCCAATGATGAGCACTTTTAAAGTTCTGCTATGTGGCGCGGTATTA
TCCCGTATTGACGCCGGGCAAGAGCAACTCGGTCGCCGCATACACTATTCTCAGAATGACTTGGTTGAGT
ACTCACCAGTCACAGAAAAGCATCTTACGGATGGCATGACAGTAAGAGAATTATGCAGTGCTGCCATAAC
CATGAGTGATAACACTGCGGCCAACTTACTTCTGACAACGATCGGAGGACCGAAGGAGCTAACCGCTTTT
TTGCACAACATGGGGGATCATGTAACTCGCCTTGATCGTTGGGAACCGGAGCTGAATGAAGCCATACCAA
ACGACGAGCGTGACACCACGATGCCTGTAGCAATGGCAACAACGTTGCGCAAACTATTAACTGGCGAACT
ACTTACTCTAGCTTCCCGGCAACAATTAATAGACTGGATGGAGGCGGATAAAGTTGCAGGACCACTTCTG
CGCTCGGCCCTTCCGGCTGGCTGGTTTATTGCTGATAAATCTGGAGCCGGTGAGCGTGGGTCTCGCGGTA
TCATTGCAGCACTGGGGCCAGATGGTAAGCCCTCCCGTATCGTAGTTATCTACACGACGGGGAGTCAGGC
AACTATGGATGAACGAAATAGACAGATCGCTGAGATAGGTGCCTCACTGATTAAGCATTGGTAACTGTCA
GACCAAGTTTACTCATATATACTTTAGATTGATTTGCGGCCGGCCGCAAAAGGATCTAGGTGAAGATCCT
TTTTGATAATCTCATGACCAAAATCCCTTAACGTGAGTTTTCGTTCCACTGAGCGTCAGACCCCGTAGAA
AAGATCAAAGGATCTTCTTGAGATCCTTTTTTTCTGCGCGTAATCTGCTGCTTGCAAACAAAAAAACCAC
CGCTACCAGCGGTGGTTTGTTTGCCGGATCAAGAGCTACCAACTCTTTTTCCGAAGGTAACTGGCTTCAG
CAGAGCGCAGATACCAAATACTGTTCTTCTAGTGTAGCCGTAGTTAGGCCACCACTTCAAGAACTCTGTA
GCACCGCCTACATACCTCGCTCTGCTAATCCTGTTACCAGTGGCTGCTGCCAGTGGCGATAAGTCGTGTC
TTACCGGGTTGGACTCAAGACGATAGTTACCGGATAAGGCGCAGCGGTCGGGCTGAACGGGGGGTTCGTG
CACACAGCCCAGCTTGGAGCGAACGACCTACACCGAACTGAGATACCTACAGCGTGAGCTATGAGAAAGC
GCCACGCTTCCCGAAGGGAGAAAGGCGGACAGGTATCCGGTAAGCGGCAGGGTCGGAACAGGAGAGCGCA
CGAGGGAGCTTCCAGGGGGAAACGCCTGGTATCTTTATAGTCCTGTCGGGTTTCGCCACCTCTGACTTGA
GCGTCGATTTTTGTGATGCTCGTCAGGGGGGCGGAGCCTATGGAAAAACGCCAGCAACGCGGCCTTTTTA
CGGTTCCTGGCCTTTTGCTGGCCTTTTGCTCACATGTTCTTTCCTGCGTTATCCCCTGATTCTGTGGATA
ACCGTATTACCGCCTTTGAGTGAGCTGATACCGCTCGCCGCAGCCGAACGACCGAGCGCAGCGAGTCAGT
GAGCGAGGAAGCGGAAGAGCGCCCAATACGCAAACCGCCTCTCCCCGCGCGTTGGCCGATTCATTAATGC
AACTATGGCCATTTAATGTAAATACTTAAGAAAAAAAACCAAATTAATTTTGATACATGCTGCATG
