>Addgene plasmid #13361 | pMXs-Sall4 | addgene partial sequence | sequence record 19740 | 13361 with pBMN5'
TCCTCTGACTGCCGGATCTAGCTAGTTAATTAAGGATCCCAGTGTGGTGGTACGGGAAATCACAAGTTTG
TACAAAAAAGCAGGCTCCGCGGCCGCCCCCTTCACCATGTCGAGGCGCAAGCAGGCGAAGCCCCAGCACA
TCAACTGGGAGGAGGGCCAGGGCGAGCAGCCTCAGCAGCTACCGAGCCCCGACCTCGCCGAGGCGCTGGC
GGCGGAGGAACCCGGTGCTCCAGTGAACTCCCCTGGGAACTGCGATGAAGCCTCAGAGGACTCCATACCG
GTGAAGCGGCCCCGGCGGGAGGACACTCACATCTGCAACAAATGCTGTGCCGAGTTCTTTAGTCTCTCTG
AATTCATGGAACACAAGAAAAGTTGCACTAAAACCCCTCCTGTCCTCATCATGAATGACAGCGAGGGGCC
AGTGCCTTCAGAGGACTTTTCCAGAGCTGCCCTGAGCCACCAGCTGGGCAGCCCAAGCAATAAAGACAGT
CTCCAGGAGAACGGCAGCAGCTCGGGGGACTTGAAGAAGCTGGGCACGGACTCCATCCTGTACTTGAAGA
CAGAGGCTACCCAGCCATCCACACCCCAGGACATAAGCTATTTACCCAAAGGCAAAGTAGCCAACACCAA
TGTGACTCTGCAGGCGCTCCGCGGCACCAAGGTGGCCGTGAACCAACGGGGTGCAGAGGCACCCATGGCG
CCCATGCCTGCTGCCCAAGGCATCCCTTG
